>Addgene plasmid #85997 | pMJ117 | addgene full sequence | sequence record 171250 | Addgene NGS Result
ATGCTCGTCAGGGGGGCGGAGCCTATGGAAAAACGCCAGCAACGCGGCCTTTTTACGGTTCCTGGCCTTT
TGCTGGCCTTTTGCTCACATGCTGCTAGAGATTTTCCACACTGACTAAAAGGGTCTGAGGGATCTCTAGT
TACCAGAGTCACACAACAGACGGGCACACACTACTTGAAGCACTCAAGGCAAGCTTTATTGAGGCTTAAG
CAGTGGGTTCCCTAGTTAGCCAGAGAGCTCCCAGGCTCAGATCTGGTCTAACCAGAGAGACCCAGTACAG
TCCGGATGCAGCTCTCGGGCCATGTGATGAAATGCTAGGCGGCTGTCAAACCTCCACTCTAATACTTCTC
TCTCCGGGTCATCCATCCCATGCAGGCTCACAGGGTGTAACAAGCGGGTGTTCTCTCCTTCATTGGCTTC
TTCTACCTTCTCTTGCTCAACTGGTACTAGCTTGTAGCACCATCCAAAGGTCAGTGGATATCTGATCCCT
GGCCCTGGTGTGTAGTTCTGCCAATCAGGGAAGTAGCCTTGTGTGTGGTAGATCCACAGATCAAGGATAT
CTTGTCTTCGTTGGGAGTGAATTAGCCCTTCCAGTCCCCCCTTTTCTTTTAAAAAGTGGCTAAGATCTAC
AGCTGCCTTGTAAGTCATTGGTCTTAAAGGTACCTGAGGTGTGACTGGAAAACCCACCTCCTCCTCCTCT
TGTGCTTCTAGCCAGGCACAATCAGCATTGGTAGCTGCTGTATTGCTACTTGTGATTGCTCCATGTTTTT
CTAGGTCTCGATCGAGGTCGACGGTATCGATGCGGGGAGGCGGCCCAAAGGGAGATCCGACTCGTCTGAG
GGCGAAGGCGAAGACGCGGAAGAGGCCGCAGAGCCGGCAGCAGGCCGCGGGAAGGAAGGTCCGCTGGATT
GAGGGCCGAAGGGACGTAGCAGAAGGACGTCCCGCGCAGAATCCAGGTGGCAACACAGGCGAGCAGCCAA
GGAAAGGACGATGATTTCCCCGACAACACCACGGAATTGTCAGTGCCCAACAGCCGAGCCCCTGTCCAGC
AGCGGGCAAGGCAGGCGGCGATGAGTTCCGCCGTGGCAATAGGGAGGGGGAAAGCGAAAGTCCCGGAAAG
GAGCTGACAGGTGGTGGCAATGCCCCAACCAGTGGGGGTTGCGTCAGCAAACACAGTGCACACCACGCCA
CGTTGCCTGACAACGGGCCACAACTCCTCATAAAGAGACAGCAACCAGGATTTATACAAGGAGGAGAAAA
TGAAAGCCATACGGGAAGCAATAGCATGATACAAAGGCATTAAAGCAGCGTATCCACATAGCGTAAAAGG
AGCAACATAGTTAAGAATACCAGTCAATCTTTCACAAATTTTGTAATCCAGAGGTTGATTATCGATAAGC
TTGATATCGAATTGTACCTAGTGGAACCGGAACCCTTAAACATGTATAACTTCGTATAATGTATGCTATA
CGAAGTTATTAGGTCCCTCGACGTTAACGCTCGAATCTACACTCAGCTATGGCGCGCCCCAAGGTCGGGC
AGGAAGAGGGCCTATTTCCCATGATTCCTTCATATTTGCATATACGATACAAGGCTGTTAGAGAGATAAT
TGGAATTAATTTGACTGTAAACACAAAGATATTAGTACAAAATACGTGACGTAGAAAGTAATAATTTCTT
GGGTAGTTTGCAGTTTTAAAATTATGTTTTAAAATGGACTATCATATGCTTACCGTAACTTGAAAGTATT
TCGATTTCTTGGCTTTATATATCTTGTGGAAAGCCAGAAACATGGACCAGGATGGGCACCACCCGTTTCA
GAGCTAAGCACAAGAGTGCATAGCAAGTTGAAATAAGGCTAGTCCGTTTACAACTTGAAAAAGTGGCACC
CGAGTCGGGTGCTTTTTTTCTCGAGTACTAGGATCCATTAGGCGGCCGCGTGGATAACCGTATTACCGCC
ATGCATGTGCCCGTCAGTGGGCAGAGCGCACATCGCCCACAGTCCCCGAGAAGTTGGGGGGAGGGGTCGG
CAATTGAACCGGTGCCTAGAGAAGGTGGCGCGGGGTAAACTGGGAAAGTGATGTCGTGTACTGGCTCCGC
CTTTTTCCCGAGGGTGGGGGAGAACCGTATATAAGTGCAGTAGTCGCCGTGAACGTTCTTTTTCGCAACG
GGTTTGCCGCCAGAACACAGGTAAGTGCCGTGTGTGGTTCCCGCGGGCCTGGCCTCTTTACGGGTTATGG
CCCTTGCGTGCCTTGAATTACTTCCACCTGGCTGCAGTACGTGATTCTTGATCCCGAGCTTCGGGTTGGA
AGTGGGTGGGAGAGTTCGAGGCCTTGCGCTTAAGGAGCCCCTTCGCCTCGTGCTTGAGTTGAGGCCTGGC
CTGGGCGCTGGGGCCGCCGCGTGCGAATCTGGTGGCACCTTCGCGCCTGTCTCGCTGCTTTCGATAAGTC
TCTAGCCATTTAAAATTTTTGATGACCTGCTGCGACGCTTTTTTTCTGGCAAGATAGTCTTGTAAATGCG
GGCCAAGATCTGCACACTGGTATTTCGGTTTTTGGGGCCGCGGGCGGCGACGGGGCCCGTGCGTCCCAGC
GCACATGTTCGGCGAGGCGGGGCCTGCGAGCGCGGCCACCGAGAATCGGACGGGGGTAGTCTCAAGCTGG
CCGGCCTGCTCTGGTGCCTGGCCTCGCGCCGCCGTGTATCGCCCCGCCCTGGGCGGCAAGGCTGGCCCGG
TCGGCACCAGTTGCGTGAGCGGAAAGATGGCCGCTTCCCGGCCCTGCTGCAGGGAGCTCAAAATGGAGGA
CGCGGCGCTCGGGAGAGCGGGCGGGTGAGTCACCCACACAAAGGAAAAGGGCCTTTCCGTCCTCAGCCGT
CGCTTCATGTGACTCCACGGAGTACCGGGCGCCGTCCAGGCACCTCGATTAGTTCTCGCGCTTTTGGAGT
ACGTCGTCTTTAGGTTGGGGGGAGGGGTTTTATGCGATGGAGTTTCCCCACACTGAGTGGGTGGAGACTG
AAGTTAGGCCAGCTTGGCACTTGATGTAATTCTCCTTGGAATTTGCCCTTTTTGAGTTTGGATCTTGGTT
CATTCTCAAGCCTCAGACAGTGGTTCAAAGTTTTTTTCTTCCATTTCAGGTGTCGTGAGCTAGCCCACCA
TGACCGAGTACAAGCCCACGGTGCGCCTCGCCACCCGCGACGACGTCCCCCGGGCCGTACGCACCCTCGC
CGCCGCGTTCGCCGACTACCCCGCCACGCGCCACACCGTCGACCCGGACCGCCACATCGAGCGGGTCACC
GAGCTGCAAGAACTCTTCCTCACGCGCGTCGGGCTCGACATCGGCAAGGTGTGGGTCGCGGACGACGGCG
CCGCGGTGGCGGTCTGGACCACGCCGGAGAGCGTCGAAGCGGGGGCGGTGTTCGCCGAGATCGGCCCGCG
CATGGCCGAGTTGAGCGGTTCCCGGCTGGCCGCGCAGCAACAGATGGAAGGCCTCCTGGCGCCGCACCGG
CCCAAGGAGCCCGCGTGGTTCCTGGCCACCGTCGGCGTCTCGCCCGACCACCAGGGCAAGGGTCTGGGCA
GCGCCGTCGTGCTCCCCGGAGTGGAGGCGGCCGAGCGCGCCGGGGTGCCCGCCTTCCTGGAGACCTCCGC
GCCCCGCAACCTCCCCTTCTACGAGCGGCTCGGCTTCACCGTCACCGCCGACGTCGAGGTGCCCGAAGGA
CCGCGCACCTGGTGCATGACCCGCAAGCCCGGTGCCGGATCGGGAGAGGGCAGAGGAAGTCTGCTAACAT
GCGGTGACGTCGAGGAGAATCCTGGCCCACCGGTCGCCACCAGCGAGCTGATTAAGGAGAACATGCACAT
GAAGCTGTACATGGAGGGCACCGTGGACAACCATCACTTCAAGTGCACATCCGAGGGCGAAGGCAAGCCC
TACGAGGGCACCCAGACCATGAGAATCAAGGTGGTCGAGGGCGGCCCTCTCCCCTTCGCCTTCGACATCC
TGGCTACTAGCTTCCTCTACGGCAGCAAGACCTTCATCAACCACACCCAGGGCATCCCCGACTTCTTCAA
GCAGTCCTTCCCTGAGGGCTTCACATGGGAGAGAGTCACCACATACGAAGACGGGGGCGTGCTGACCGCT
ACCCAGGACACCAGCCTCCAGGACGGCTGCCTCATCTACAACGTCAAGATCAGAGGGGTGAACTTCACAT
CCAACGGCCCTGTGATGCAGAAGAAAACACTCGGCTGGGAGGCCTTCACCGAGACGCTGTACCCCGCTGA
CGGCGGCCTGGAAGGCAGAAACGACATGGCCCTGAAGCTCGTGGGCGGGAGCCATCTGATCGCAAACATC
AAGACCACATATAGATCCAAGAAACCCGCTAAGAACCTCAAGATGCCTGGCGTCTACTATGTGGACTACA
GACTGGAAAGAATCAAGGAGGCCAACAACGAGACCTACGTCGAGCAGCACGAGGTGGCAGTGGCCAGATA
CTGCGACCTCCCTAGCAAACTGGGGCACAAGCTTAATTAAGAATTCCTAGGGCCTAGAGGGCCCGTTTAA
ACCCGCTGATCAGCCTCGACTGTGCCTTCTAGTTGCCAGCCATCTGTTGTTTGCCCCTCCCCCGTGCCTT
CCTTGACCCTGGAAGGTGCCACTCCCACTGTCCTTTCCTAATAAAATGAGGAAATTGCATCGCATTGTCT
GAGTAGGTGTCATTCTATTCTGGGGGGTGGGGTGGGGCAGGACAGCAAGGGGGAGGATTGGGAAGACAAT
AGCAGGCATGCTGGGGATGCGGTGGGCTCTATGGTCTAGAGCGGGCCCGGTACTAACCAAACTGGATCTC
TGCTGTCCCTGTAATAAACCCGAAAATTTTGAATTTTTGTAATTTGTTTTTGTAATTCTTTAGTTTGTAT
GTCTGTTGCTATTATGTCTACTATTCTTTCCCCTGCACTGTACCCCCCAATCCCCCCTTTTCTTTTAAAA
TTGTGGATGAATACTGCCATTTGTCTGCAGAATTGGCGCACGCAGTGCCGATCCGTTCACTAATCGAATG
GATCTGTCTCTGTCTCTCTCTCCACCTTCTTCTTCTATTCCTTCGGGCCTGTCGGGTCCCCTCGGGGTTG
GGAGGTGGGTCTGAAACGATAATGGTGAATATCCCTGCCTAACTCTATTCACTATAGAAAGTACAGCAAA
AACTATTCTTAAACCTACCAAGCCTCCTACTATCATTATGAATAATTTTATATACCACAGCCAATTTGTT
ATGTTAAACCAATTCCACAAACTTGCCCATTTATCTAATTCCAATAATTCTTGTTCATTCTTTTCTTGCT
GGTTTTGCGATTCTTCAATTAAGGAGTGTATTAAGCTTGTGTAATTGTTAATTTCTCTGTCCCACTCCAT
CCAGGTCGTGTGATTCCAAATCTGTTCCAGAGATTTATTACTCCAACTAGCATTCCAAGGCACAGCAGTG
GTGCAAATGAGTTTTCCAGAGCAACCCCAAATCCCCAGGAGCTGTTGATCCTTTAGGTATCTTTCCACAG
CCAGGATTCTTGCCTGGAGCTGCTTGATGCCCCAGACTGTGAGTTGCAACAGATGCTGTTGCGCCTCAAT
AGCCCTCAGCAAATTGTTCTGCTGCTGCACTATACCAGACAATAATTGTCTGGCCTGTACCGTCAGCGTC
ATTGACGCTGCGCCCATAGTGCTTCCTGCTGCTCCCAAGAACCCAAGGAACAAAGCTCCTATTCCCACTG
CTCTTTTTTCTCTCTGCACCACTCTTCTCTTTGCCTTGGTGGGTGCTACTCCTAATGGTTCAATTTTTAC
TACTTTATATTTATATAATTCACTTCTCCAATTGTCCCTCATATCTCCTCCTCCAGGTCTGAAGATCAGC
GGCCGGCCGCTTGCTGTGCGGTGGTCTTACTTTTGTTTTGCTCTTCCTCTATCTTGTCTAAAGCTTCCTT
GGTGTCTTTTATCTCTATCCTTTGATGCACACAATAGAGGGTTGCTACTGTATTATATAATGATCTAAGT
TCTTCTGATCCTGTCTGAAGGGATGGTTGTAGCTGTCCCAGTATTTGTCTACAGCCTTCTGATGTTTCTA
ACAGGCCAGGATTAACTGCGAATCGTTCTAGCTCCCTGCTTGCCCATACTATATGTTTTAATTTATATTT
TTTCTTTCCCCCTGGCCTTAACCGAATTTTTTCCCATCGCGATCTAATTCTCCCCCGCTTAATACTGACG
CTCTCGCACCCATCTCTCTCCTTCTAGCCTCCGCTAGTCAAAATTTTTGGCGTACTCACCAGTCGCCGCC
CCTCGCCTCTTGCCGTGCGCGCTTCAGCAAGCCGAGTCCTGCGTCGAGAGAGCTCCTCTGGTTTCCCTTT
CGCTTTCAAGTCCCTGTTCGGGCGCCACTGCTAGAGATTTTCCACACTGACTAAAAGGGTCTGAGGGATC
TCTAGTTACCAGAGTCACACAACAGACGGGCACACACTACTTGAAGCACTCAAGGCAAGCTTTATTGAGG
CTTAAGCAGTGGGTTCCCTAGTTAGCCAGAGAGCTCCCAGGCTCAGATCTGGTCTAACCAGAGAGACCCA
GTACAGGCAAAACGCGCTGCTTATATAGACCTCCCACCGTACACGCCTACCGCCCATTTGCGTCAATGGG
GCGGAGTTGTTACGACATTTTGGAAAGTCCCGTTGATTTTGGTGCCAAAACAAACTCCCATTGACGTCAA
TGGGGTGGAGACTTGGAAATCCCCGTGAGTCAAACCGCTATCCACGCCCATTGATGTACTGCCAAAACCG
CATCACCATGGTAATAGCGATGACTAATACGTAGATGTACTGCCAAGTAGGAAAGTCCCATAAGGTCATG
TACTGGGCATAATGCCAGGCGGGCCATTTACCGTCATTGACGTCAATAGGGGGCGTACTTGGCATATGAT
ACACTTGATGTACTGCCAAGTGGGCAGTTTACCGTAAATACTCCACCCATTGACGTCAATGGAAAGTCCC
TATTGGCGTTACTATGGGAACATACGTCATTATTGACGTCAATGGGCGGGGGTCGTTGGGCGGTCAGCCA
GGCGGGCCATTTACCGTAAGTTATGTAACGCGGAACTCCATATATGGGCTATGAACTAATGACCCCGTAA
TTGATTACTATTAATAACTAGTCAATAATCAATGTCAACGCGTATATCTGGCCCGTACATCGCGAAGCAG
CGCAAAACGCCTAACCCTAAGCAGATTCTTCATGCAATTGTCGGTCAAGCCTTGCCTTGTTGTAGCTTAA
ATTTTGCTCGCGCACTACTCAGCGACCTCCAACACACAAGCAGGGAGCAGATACTGGCTTAACTATGCGG
CATCAGAGCAGATTGTACTGAGAGTGCACCATAGGGGATCGGGAGATCTCCCGATCCGTCGACGTCAGGT
GGCACTTTTCGGGGAAATGTGCGCGGAACCCCTATTTGTTTATTTTTCTAAATACATTCAAATATGTATC
CGCTCATGAGACAATAACCCTGATAAATGCTTCAATAATATTGAAAAAGGAAGAGTATGAGTATTCAACA
TTTCCGTGTCGCCCTTATTCCCTTTTTTGCGGCATTTTGCCTTCCTGTTTTTGCTCACCCAGAAACGCTG
GTGAAAGTAAAAGATGCTGAAGATCAGTTGGGTGCACGAGTGGGTTACATCGAACTGGATCTCAACAGCG
GTAAGATCCTTGAGAGTTTTCGCCCCGAAGAACGTTTTCCAATGATGAGCACTTTTAAAGTTCTGCTATG
TGGCGCGGTATTATCCCGTATTGACGCCGGGCAAGAGCAACTCGGTCGCCGCATACACTATTCTCAGAAT
GACTTGGTTGAGTACTCACCAGTCACAGAAAAGCATCTTACGGATGGCATGACAGTAAGAGAATTATGCA
GTGCTGCCATAACCATGAGTGATAACACTGCGGCCAACTTACTTCTGACAACGATCGGAGGACCGAAGGA
GCTAACCGCTTTTTTGCACAACATGGGGGATCATGTAACTCGCCTTGATCGTTGGGAACCGGAGCTGAAT
GAAGCCATACCAAACGACGAGCGTGACACCACGATGCCTGTAGCAATGGCAACAACGTTGCGCAAACTAT
TAACTGGCGAACTACTTACTCTAGCTTCCCGGCAACAATTAATAGACTGGATGGAGGCGGATAAAGTTGC
AGGACCACTTCTGCGCTCGGCCCTTCCGGCTGGCTGGTTTATTGCTGATAAATCTGGAGCCGGTGAGCGT
GGGTCTCGCGGTATCATTGCAGCACTGGGGCCAGATGGTAAGCCCTCCCGTATCGTAGTTATCTACACGA
CGGGGAGTCAGGCAACTATGGATGAACGAAATAGACAGATCGCTGAGATAGGTGCCTCACTGATTAAGCA
TTGGTAACTGTCAGACCAAGTTTACTCATATATACTTTAGATTGATTTAAAACTTCATTTTTAATTTAAA
AGGATCTAGGTGAAGATCCTTTTTGATAATCTCATGACCAAAATCCCTTAACGTGAGTTTTCGTTCCACT
GAGCGTCAGACCCCGTAGAAAAGATCAAAGGATCTTCTTGAGATCCTTTTTTTCTGCGCGTAATCTGCTG
CTTGCAAACAAAAAAACCACCGCTACCAGCGGTGGTTTGTTTGCCGGATCAAGAGCTACCAACTCTTTTT
CCGAAGGTAACTGGCTTCAGCAGAGCGCAGATACCAAATACTGTTCTTCTAGTGTAGCCGTAGTTAGGCC
ACCACTTCAAGAACTCTGTAGCACCGCCTACATACCTCGCTCTGCTAATCCTGTTACCAGTGGCTGCTGC
CAGTGGCGATAAGTCGTGTCTTACCGGGTTGGACTCAAGACGATAGTTACCGGATAAGGCGCAGCGGTCG
GGCTGAACGGGGGGTTCGTGCACACAGCCCAGCTTGGAGCGAACGACCTACACCGAACTGAGATACCTAC
AGCGTGAGCTATGAGAAAGCGCCACGCTTCCCGAAGGGAGAAAGGCGGACAGGTATCCGGTAAGCGGCAG
GGTCGGAACAGGAGAGCGCACGAGGGAGCTTCCAGGGGGAAACGCCTGGTATCTTTATAGTCCTGTCGGG
TTTCGCCACCTCTGACTTGAGCGTCGATTTTTGTG
Features (pLannotate 1.2.2; 24 found; start..end, strand, type, name):
     93..273     -  LTR            5' LTR (truncated): truncated 5' long terminal repeat (LTR) from HIV-1
    280..780     -  CDS            nef (fragment): NEF_HV1LA - Experimental evidence at protein level: Swiss-Prot protein existence level 1. Extracellular Nef protein targets CD4(+) T-lymphocytes for apoptosis by interacting with CXCR4 surface receptors. From Human immunodeficiency virus type 1 group M subtype B (isolate Lai) (HIV-1).
    782..801     -  misc_feature   MCS (fragment): pBluescript multiple cloning site
    802..1390    -  misc_feature   WPRE: woodchuck hepatitis virus posttranscriptional regulatory element
   1390..1413    -  misc_feature   MCS (fragment): pBluescript multiple cloning site
   1446..1479    -  protein_bind   loxP: Cre-mediated recombination occurs in the 8-bp core sequence (GCATACAT). Cre recombinase
   1546..1783    +  promoter       U6 promoter: RNA polymerase III promoter for human U6 snRNA
   1795..1814    -  CDS            VN155(I152L) (fragment): improved N-terminal fragment of mVenus for use in bimolecular fluorescence complementation (BiFC) (Kodama and Hu, 2010)
   1967..3138    +  promoter       EF-1α promoter: strong constitutive promoter for human elongation factor EF-1α
   3150..3746    +  CDS            PuroR: puromycin N-acetyltransferase; pac from Streptomyces alboniger; confers resistance to puromycin
   3822..4520    +  CDS            TagBFP: monomeric blue fluorescent protein mammalian codon-optimized
   4570..4794    +  polyA_signal   bGH poly(A) signal: bovine growth hormone polyadenylation signal
   4853..4970    -  misc_feature   cPPT/CTS: central polypurine tract and central termination sequence of HIV-1
   5020..5120    -  CDS            Rev (fragment): human immunodeficiency virus 1 (HIV-1) Rev protein; rev; enhances nuclear export of unspliced and incompletely spliced viral mRNAs
   5497..5730    -  misc_feature   RRE: The Rev response element (RRE) of HIV-1 allows for Rev-dependent mRNA export from the nucleus to the cytoplasm.
   5905..6243    -  CDS            HIV-1 gag (fragment): gag protein from human immunodeficiency virus 1; gag
   6227..6352    -  misc_feature   HIV-1 Ψ: packaging signal of human immunodeficiency virus type 1
   6399..6579    -  LTR            5' LTR (truncated): truncated 5' long terminal repeat (LTR) from HIV-1
   6597..6796    -  promoter       CMV promoter: human cytomegalovirus (CMV) immediate early promoter
   6797..7176    -  enhancer       CMV enhancer: human cytomegalovirus immediate early enhancer
   7331..7383    +  misc_feature   bom (fragment): basis of mobility region from pBR322
   7442..7546    +  promoter       AmpR promoter: bla
   7547..8407    +  CDS            AmpR: β-lactamase; bla; confers resistance to ampicillin, carbenicillin, and related antibiotics
   8578..31      +  rep_origin     ori (across the origin): high-copy-number ColE1/pMB1/pBR322/pUC origin of replication
