[The description below was written by a language model from this plasmid's Addgene catalogue record and pLannotate feature annotations shown in this document.]
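Description:
pMJ117 is a lentiviral CRISPR guide-expression plasmid built on a pSICO-derived backbone, deposited as the one-guide vector backbone for Perturb-seq, a pooled single-cell CRISPR screening approach. It is maintained in bacteria through a high-copy ColE1/pUC-type origin and an ampicillin resistance gene. The catalogue gives a total size of about 9.1 kb, in close agreement with the sequenced record.

The viral portion follows a third-generation layout. A CMV enhancer/promoter fused to a truncated HIV-1 5' LTR drives genomic RNA production in packaging cells, followed by the Ψ packaging signal with a gag fragment, the Rev response element, and the cPPT/CTS. A WPRE sits near the truncated 3' LTR, and a single loxP site is annotated next to it. Two expression units lie between these elements, and both are oriented opposite to the direction of viral genome transcription.

The first unit uses a modified human U6 Pol III promoter to express a single guide RNA. As supplied it carries an EGFP-targeting guide (EGFP-NT2) joined to the "constant region 3" scaffold variant. The short hit annotated as an mVenus fragment just downstream of U6 is probably this GFP-directed spacer rather than a coding sequence.

The second unit uses the EF-1α promoter to drive puromycin N-acetyltransferase linked by T2A to TagBFP, ending at a bGH polyadenylation signal. It allows drug selection and blue-fluorescence tracking of transduced mammalian cells. The reverse orientation probably keeps this internal polyA signal from truncating the viral genome. The record does not annotate a guide barcode. No Cas9 or dCas9 effector is encoded, so it must be supplied separately. The plasmid serves as a cloning backbone for inserting guides of interest.
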