Addgene plasmid #85997: pMJ117
Purpose: One-guide Perturb-seq vector backbone; modified human U6 promoter; constant region 3
Depositing lab: Jonathan Weissman. Depositing organization: University of California, San Francisco (UCSF). Publication: A Multiplexed Single-Cell CRISPR Screening Platform Enables Systematic Dissection of the Unfolded Protein Response. Adamson B, Norman TM, Jost M, Cho MY, Nunez JK, Chen Y, Villalta JE, Gilbert LA, Horlbeck MA, Hein MY, Pak RA, Gray AN, Gross CA, Dixit A, Parnas O, Regev A, Weissman JS. Cell. 2016 Dec 15;167(7):1867-1882.e21. doi: 10.1016/j.cell.2016.11.048. PubMed 27984733.
Backbone
  Vector backbone: pSICO derivative
  Backbone manufacturer: Addgene
  Backbone size w/o insert (bp): 8200
  Total vector size (bp): 9146
  Vector type: Mammalian Expression, Lentiviral, CRISPR
  Selectable markers: Puromycin
Growth in bacteria
  Bacterial resistance: Ampicillin, 100 μg/mL
  Growth temperature: 37°C
  Growth strain: NEB Stable
  Copy number: High Copy
Gene/Insert 1
  Gene/Insert name: EGFP-NT2_cr3
  gRNA/shRNA sequence: GFP
  Insert size (bp): 113
  Promoter: modified human U6
  Cloning method: Gibson Cloning
  Sequencing primers: 5′ ACGGCGACTACTGCACTTAT; 3′ gtacctagtggaaccggaac
Gene/Insert 2
  Gene/Insert name: puro-T2A-BFP
  gRNA/shRNA sequence: NA
  Insert size (bp): 1371
Terms and licenses: Academic/Nonprofit Terms; Industry Terms: Not Available to Industry
How to cite: pMJ117 was a gift from Jonathan Weissman (Addgene plasmid # 85997 ; http://n2t.net/addgene:85997 ; RRID:Addgene_85997)
